Addgene plasmid #68156: 0.38 hA33 luciferase
Purpose: luciferase reporter for hA33 promoter
Depositing lab: Joan Heath. Depositing organization: Lunenfeld-Tanenbaum Research Institute -. Publication: Analysis of the regulation of the A33 antigen gene reveals intestine-specific mechanisms of gene expression. Johnstone CN, White SJ, Tebbutt NC, Clay FJ, Ernst M, Biggs WH, Viars CS, Czekay S, Arden KC, Heath JK. J Biol Chem. 2002 Sep 13;277(37):34531-9. Epub 2002 Jul 11. 10.1074/jbc.M204865200 PubMed 12114523.
Backbone
  Vector backbone: pGL3 Basic
  Backbone manufacturer: Promega
  Backbone size w/o insert (bp): 4800
  Vector type: Mammalian Expression, Luciferase
Growth in bacteria
  Bacterial resistance: Ampicillin, 100 μg/mL
  Growth temperature: 37°C
  Growth strain: DH5alpha
  Copy number: Unknown
Gene/Insert
  Gene/Insert name: A33 (alt name: GPA33)
  Species: H. sapiens (human)
  Insert size (bp): 349
  Mutation: starts at -384 relative to ATG
  GenBank ID: 10223
  Entrez Gene: GPA33 (a.k.a. A33)
  Promoter: human GPA33 promoter
  Tag / fusion protein: luciferase (C terminal on backbone)
  Cloning method: Restriction Enzyme; 5′ cloning site KpnI (unknown if destroyed); 3′ cloning site XhoI (unknown if destroyed)
  Sequencing primers: 5′ RVprimer3; 3′ lucNRev
Terms and licenses: Academic/Nonprofit Terms; Industry Terms: Not Available to Industry
How to cite: 0.38 hA33 luciferase was a gift from Joan Heath (Addgene plasmid # 68156 ; http://n2t.net/addgene:68156 ; RRID:Addgene_68156)
