[The description below was written by a language model from this plasmid's Addgene catalogue record.]
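Description:
0.38 hA33 luciferase is a promoter-reporter plasmid built on pGL3 Basic, a roughly 4.8 kb Promega vector that carries a firefly luciferase coding sequence but no eukaryotic promoter or enhancer of its own. Luciferase output in transfected mammalian cells therefore depends on whatever regulatory DNA is placed upstream. The plasmid is propagated in E. coli under ampicillin selection. The record lists its copy number as unknown, and no feature table was supplied, so the origin of replication and other backbone elements are not itemised here.

The insert is a 349 bp fragment of the human GPA33 (A33 antigen) promoter, cloned between the KpnI and XhoI sites of the polylinker, directly upstream of luciferase. The fragment's 5′ end lies at position -384 relative to the GPA33 ATG, which accounts for the "0.38" in the name; the exact 3′ boundary is not stated. The catalogue lists luciferase as a C-terminal fusion on the backbone, but given the design and stated purpose this is best read as the reporter driven by the promoter fragment rather than as a fusion to A33 protein.

The stated use is as a luciferase reporter for hA33 promoter activity. The associated study examined regulation of the A33 antigen gene and intestine-specific mechanisms of gene expression, so a short proximal fragment like this would typically be transfected into cell lines to measure promoter strength and cell-type specificity. The size-based name suggests it could be compared with promoter fragments of other lengths, although the record does not describe any related constructs.
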