>Addgene plasmid #68156 | 0.38 hA33 luciferase | addgene partial sequence | sequence record 120969 | RVprimer3 5'-CTAGCAAAATAGGCTGTCCC-3'
TTTCTCTATCGATAGGTACCCTTTTTATTATTTATTTCCTGTCAGTTATAAGAGAGGCCTACCCCTTTGT
GAGCAGTCTAGGACTTTGTACACCTGCTAAGTAGGGAGAAGGCAGGGGAGGTGGCTGGTTTAAGGGGAAC
TTGAGGGAAGTAGGGAAGACTCCTCTCGGGACCTTTGGAGTAGGTGACACATGAGCCCAGCCCCAGCTCA
CCTGCCAATCCAGCTGAGGAGCTCACCTGCCAATCCAGCTGAGGCTGGGCAGAGGTGGGTGAGAAGAGGG
AAAATTGCAGGGACCTCCAGTTGGGCCAGGCCAGAAGCTGCTGTAGCTTTAACCAGACAGCTCAGACCTG
TATGGAGGCTGCCAGTGCTCGAGATCTGCGATCTAAGTAAGCTTGGCATTCCGGTACTGTTGGTAAAGCC
ACCATGGAAGACGCCAAAAACATAAAGAAAGGCCCGGCGCCATTCTATCCGCTGGAAGATGGAACCGCTG
GAGAGCAACTGCATAAGGCTATGAAGAGATACGCCCTGGTTCCTGGAACAATTGCTTTTACAGATGCACA
TATCGAGGTGGACATCACTTACGCTGAGTACTTCGAAATGTCCGTTCGGTTGGCAGAAGCTATGAAACGA
TATGGGCTGAATACAAATCACAGAATCGTCGTATGCAGTGAAAACTCTCTTCAATTCTTTATGCCGGTGT
TGGGCGCGTTATTTATCGGAGTTGCAGTTGCGCCCGCGAACGACATTTATAATGAACGTGAATTGCTCAA
CAGTATGGGCATTTCGCAG
