>Addgene plasmid #68156 | 0.38 hA33 luciferase | addgene partial sequence | sequence record 120973 | LucNRev 5'-CCTTATGCAGTTGCTCTCC-3'
GGCGCCGGGCCTTTCTTTATGTTTTTGGCGTCTTCCATGGTGGCTTTACCAACAGCTACCGGAATGCCAA
GCTTACTTAGATCGCAGATCTCGAGCACTGGCAGCCTCCATACAGGTCTGAGCTGTCTGGTTAAAGCTAC
AGCAGCTTCTGGCCTGGCCCAACTGGAGGTCCCTGCAATTTTCCCTCTTCTCACCCACCTCTGCCCAGCC
TCAGCTGGATTGGCAGGTGAGCTCCTCAGCTGGATTGGCAGGTGAGCTGGGGCTGGGCTCATGTGTCACC
TACTCCAAAGGTCCCGAGAGGAGTCTTCCCTACTTCCCTCAAGTTCCCCTTAAACCAGCCACCTCCCCTG
CCTTCTCCCTACTTAGCAGGTGTACAAAGTCCTAGACTGCTCACAAAGGGGTAGGCCTCTCTTATAACTG
ACAGGAAATAAATAATAAAAAGGGTACCTATCGATAGAGAAATGTTCTGGCACCTGCACTTGCACTGGGG
ACAGCCTATTTTGCTAGTTTGTTTTGTTTCGTTTTGTTTTGATGGAGAGCGTATGTTAGTACTATCGATT
CACACAAAAAACCAACACACAGATGTAATGAAAATAAAGATATTTTATTGCGGCCGCTCCAAGTACCTCC
CGTACCTTAATATTACTTACTTATCATGGTAGCTTGGGCTGGCGTAATAGCGAAGAGGCCCGCACCGATC
GCCCTTCCCAACAGTTGCGCAGCCTG
